Addgene plasmid #222560: pPB-cT3G-cERP2-ZNF541
Purpose: PiggyBac transposon plasmid for doxycycline inducible expression of ZNF541
Depositing lab: George Church. Depositing organization: Harvard Medical School. Publication: Induction of Meiosis from Human Pluripotent Stem Cells. Pierson Smela M, Adams J, Ma C, Breimann L, Widocki U, Shioda T, Church GM. bioRxiv 2024.05.31.596483 10.1101/2024.05.31.596483.
Backbone
  Vector backbone: pPB-cT3G-cERP2
  Vector type: Mammalian Expression
  Selectable markers: Puromycin
Growth in bacteria
  Bacterial resistance: Ampicillin, 100 μg/mL
  Growth temperature: 37°C
  Growth strain: DH5alpha
  Copy number: High Copy
Gene/Insert
  Gene/Insert name: ZNF541
  Species: H. sapiens (human)
  Entrez Gene: ZNF541 (a.k.a. MGC119518, MGC119519, MGC119521, DKFZp434I1930)
  Cloning method: Gateway Cloning
Terms and licenses: Academic/Nonprofit Terms; Industry Terms: Not Available to Industry
Depositor comments: Please visit https://doi.org/10.1101/2024.05.31.596483 for bioRxiv preprint.
How to cite: pPB-cT3G-cERP2-ZNF541 was a gift from George Church (Addgene plasmid # 222560 ; http://n2t.net/addgene:222560 ; RRID:Addgene_222560)
