[The description below was written by a language model from this plasmid's Addgene catalogue record and pLannotate feature annotations shown in this document.]
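Description:
pPB-cT3G-cERP2-ZNF541 is a PiggyBac transposon plasmid for doxycycline-inducible expression of human ZNF541 in mammalian cells, built by Gateway cloning into the pPB-cT3G-cERP2 backbone. In E. coli it is maintained at high copy through a ColE1/pUC-type origin and selected with ampicillin via the β-lactamase gene. Short remnants of lac, rop, bom and lacZα sequences in the annotation are leftovers from cloning vector ancestry. The automated feature table does not mark the PiggyBac terminal repeats, so the transposon boundaries cannot be read from it, but the catalogue entry identifies the plasmid as a transposon donor. Such a donor would be integrated into the genome when PiggyBac transposase is supplied.

The payload is an all-in-one Tet-On arrangement with two divergent transcription units. The ZNF541 coding sequence, flanked by attB1 and attB2 sites from the Gateway reaction, lies downstream of a third-generation Tet-responsive (TRE3G-type) promoter and is followed by an SV40 polyadenylation signal. A partial HA-tag match just beyond attB2, along with very short gRNA scaffold and SNR52 promoter hits, are small fragments whose function the record does not establish. In the opposite orientation, a CMV enhancer joined to the EF-1α core promoter constitutively drives a reverse tetracycline transactivator (annotated as rtTA3 with VP16-derived activation repeats). This is followed on the same strand by the puromycin N-acetyltransferase gene and an SV40 poly(A) signal; how the two coding sequences are linked is not annotated. Puromycin therefore selects for stably integrated cells, and adding doxycycline lets the transactivator switch on ZNF541.

ZNF541 is a zinc finger protein described as part of a chromatin remodelling complex active in spermatogenesis. The associated work concerns inducing meiosis from human pluripotent stem cells.
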