Features (pLannotate 1.2.2; 27 found; start..end, strand, type, name):
   1954..1978    -  protein_bind   attB1: mutant version of attB; recombination site for the Gateway® BP reaction BP Clonase™
   2041..2082    -  promoter       tight TRE promoter (fragment): Tet-responsive promoter PTight, consisting of seven tet operator sequences followed by the minimal CMV promoter
   2089..2337    -  promoter       TRE3GV promoter (fragment): 3rd-generation Tet-responsive promoter that can be activated by binding of Tet-On® 3G, optimized for retroviral and lentiviral vectors
   2538..2917    +  enhancer       CMV enhancer: human cytomegalovirus immediate early enhancer
   2918..3129    +  promoter       EF-1α core promoter: core promoter for human elongation factor EF-1α
   3182..3879    +  CDS            rtTA3 (fragment): reverse tetracycline transactivator 3 activates expression from Tet-responsive promoters in the presence of doxycycline
   3809..3919    +  CDS            VP48: 3 tandem repeats of the minimal activation domain of herpes simplex virus VP16 (Cheng et al., 2013)
   3992..4588    +  CDS            pac: PUAC_STRAD - Protein predicted: Swiss-Prot protein existence level 4. Detoxification of puromycin. From Streptomyces alboniger.
   4602..4685    +  CDS            large T antigen (fragment): large T antigen from SV40 (simian virus 40)
   4708..4789    +  polyA_signal   SV40 poly(A) signal: SV40 polyadenylation signal
   5077..5093    -  protein_bind   lac operator: The lac repressor binds to the lac operator to inhibit transcription in E. coli. This inhibition can be relieved by adding lactose or isopropyl-β-D-thiogalactopyranoside (IPTG). lac repressor encoded by lacI
   5101..5131    -  promoter       lac promoter: promoter for the E. coli lac operon
   5146..5167    -  protein_bind   CAP binding site: CAP binding activates transcription in the presence of cAMP. E. coli catabolite activator protein
   5180..5263    -  CDS            lacI (fragment): lac repressor; lacI; The lac repressor binds to the lac operator to inhibit transcription in E. coli. This inhibition can be relieved by adding lactose or isopropyl-β-D-thiogalactopyranoside (IPTG).
   5269..5361    -  CDS            lacI (fragment): lac repressor; lacI; The lac repressor binds to the lac operator to inhibit transcription in E. coli. This inhibition can be relieved by adding lactose or isopropyl-β-D-thiogalactopyranoside (IPTG).
   5544..6132    -  rep_origin     ori: high-copy-number ColE1/pMB1/pBR322/pUC origin of replication
   6303..7163    -  CDS            AmpR: β-lactamase; bla; confers resistance to ampicillin, carbenicillin, and related antibiotics
   7164..7268    -  promoter       AmpR promoter: bla
   7364..7399    +  CDS            rop (fragment): Rop protein, which maintains plasmids at low copy number; rop
   7503..7602    +  misc_feature   bom (fragment): basis of mobility region from pBR322
   7608..7765    -  CDS            lacZα (fragment): LacZα fragment of β-galactosidase; lacZ fragment
   8078..8212    +  polyA_signal   SV40 poly(A) signal: SV40 polyadenylation signal
   8273..8296    -  misc_RNA       gRNA scaffold (fragment): guide RNA scaffold for the Streptococcus pyogenes CRISPR/Cas9 system
   8317..8339    -  promoter       SNR52 promoter (fragment): promoter for the S. cerevisiae small nucleolar RNA gene SNR52
   8377..8405    -  CDS            3xHA (fragment): three tandem HA epitope tags
   8407..8431    +  protein_bind   attB2: mutant version of attB; recombination site for the Gateway® BP reaction BP Clonase™
   8435..1947    -  CDS            ZNF541 (across the origin): ZN541_HUMAN - Experimental evidence at protein level: Swiss-Prot protein existence level 1. Component of some chromatin remodeling multiprotein complex that plays a role during spermatogenesis. From Homo sapiens (Human).
>Addgene plasmid #222560 | pPB-cT3G-cERP2-ZNF541 | addgene full sequence | sequence record 439857 | Addgene NGS Result
CCCCTTTGCGTCTCGTCTCGTGCTGCCGGGGGAGGCCTCTCTGGGAACCCCGGGTGTGGTTTTTCTCCTG
CGGGCTGGGGAGCCCTCTGCCTCGGGGTTTCCAGGGCCGGCGTGGAGAGAGTCCACAGCAGGAGCCAGTG
GTGGGGGCTGCTGCGGCCACGGCCCCTGCAGCGGCCTCAGGGCGGCTGGTTTGCCCTCGGGCGCAGGGAG
CTGGGAGGAGACTGCTGCCACCTGGGCATGGGAGAAGATCCGCTGGGACTTGGTGATCATCTGGAACACC
TGCATCTGCTCGTGGCTCACAAGAGGTTCCTGCGACTTGAGGAAGAGCTGGCGGAAGAGCGGCGAGGCAT
CCGCAGGGAGCCCGCCTGCCTTCTGGGCCTCCTGGAGGCCGGGCTCCCCGGGGTTCTGGCACAGGAAGGA
GTCGCAGTCGACCTTGACCTTCTTGGGGGCGCAGGGGTCATCTTCCCCGCTGGCCGACCTGGGGTCGCTC
GGGGCCTCCGCGGGGACCCTGAGGAGCGCGGCAGGGAAGGGCAGAGCATCCTCCAGGCCACCGCCGGGGC
CGGGCGGGGACTCCTCCGAGGGGCTTCCGCTGCTGGGTCCCGGGCCAGACTCGGAGCCCTCCCGCGAGGG
CACGGCCGAGGGCTTGTGGACAACAAACACGTTGTTGCCTTTGCTTTTGGGACAGCCCGGCAGGTTCCGG
AGCCACTGGAAGCTGTGGCTCGATGGCTGGGAACTGGCAGGGACCGTCTGGCCTCGGAAGAGAGGCAGGC
AGGCAGGCACGGAGCCGCCTTCGGGCCAGCACTCCGCGGTGGACCGGGCCTGGAGCAGCGCGGTATCTGG
CTCCGGCTCTGGCGGGTCGGGGGCGCCGTTCTCGGCGGCCCTGGAATTAGGGGCTGTGAACACGTCAGTG
GCCGGCTCTTTCTGTGGGAGGCAAGGCTCCTCGGGAAGCTCGGTGTCCAGCGCTGCTGGGGCCGCGTGGG
GGCCGGCTGGGGTGCAGGACGAGGACCCCGATGAGGCGGGGCAGGGACAGGCAGTGTTCCTCCCTTCGCT
GTCTGAAGCCCCCGCCGGGGCTGGGCCAGGAGAAGGGGTCTTCTGGTGGACGATGCTACTCACGATGCGG
CGCAGGAGGTCCCGGTGGGGCAGGAGGGAGCCGGGGGACCTGGCCTCTGGGGGCACCAGGGACCGCAGGC
TGCTGGGGGGCGGCTGGCCGGCCGACTCGTGGGCGTGGGGGGAGTCCCCGCAGGCCTCTTCCTCCGGGGG
GGCTTCCTTCAGGATGCACAGGCCGTGATGGACCTCGTAGTGCCGGCGCAGAGAGCGGTAGTCGCAGTAG
CTCTTGCTGCAGCCCTGCTCGATGCACACGAAGGGCTTTGTCTTCTGGTGGGTGAGCATGTGCCCGGTCA
GGTGGTCCTGGCGCTTAAAGGCCTTGCTGCAGATTTTGCAGACGTGCTTCCTTTCCTGGCTGTGTGTCAG
GTAGTGCTTGCTCAGAGAACTGGCGCTGCTGAACACCTTCCCGCACAGGCTGCAGTCCAGAAGTGGGTTT
TGAGGGGAACTGTGCTGCCGCTTTCCTTTCCTGGCACTCCCCGAGGTGGCCCTTCCTCCTTCGTCAGCCT
CTTTAGCCTTAAGCACACCTAGCCCCAGGTCTTGTAAGGATGCCTGAGACTCCGAATCTGCGTACTCCTC
CAGCAGCTTCACAGAATCACTGTCCTTCCCGGAGTACAGGGACAAGGTGTCTAAGTTGTCCTCCAGCACC
TCGCTGGACATGTCAGGCGTTGGGAGGCTGGGGTCCGGGTCCAGACCACTCAGGCCAGCATAAAGAAAGC
CTCGCGTGTTGGGACCCAAATCCCGGTTGAGGGTGTCGCTGCAGTTGAGCCCTTGGCTCTCTGAAAATGA
AGGGAGGTGCATTTCTGATGGGAGGGCACCCTCGTCTCCAAGGCTGTACTGGTCCATGGTGGCAGCCTGC
TTTTTTGTACAAACTTGTGGTAGGCTGGATCGGTCCCGGTGTCTTCTATGGAGGTCAAAACAGCGTGGAT
GGCGTCTCCAGGCGATCTGACGGTTCACTAAACGAGCTCTGCTTATATAGGCAAGCTTATACGTTCTCTA
TCACTGATAGGGAGTAAACTGGATATACGTTCTCTATCACTGATAGGGAGTAAACTGTAGATACGTTCTC
TATCACTGATAGGGAGTAAACTGGTCATACGTTCTCTATCACTGATAGGGAGTAAACTCCTTATACGTTC
TCTATCACTGATAGGGAGTAAAGTCTGCATACGTTCTCTATCACTGATAGGGAGTAAACTCTTCATACGT
TCTCTATCACTGATAGGGAGTAAACTCGAGGTGATAATTCCACTCGAGTGGCTCCGGTGCCCGTCAGTCG
CTACTCAAATGTGTTACGCTTATGGATCGTGGACGATCGTATTCGGACTGCTAAGCTAATAGCTGCTATA
TATTGTGGGAGAATAGAGAAATCTAGCTTAGCTAAGCTAGCTAAGCATATTAATCGCTCTTAGCTCGATT
ATGCGATTAGAGCTTATGACATTGATTATTGACTAGTTATTAATAGTAATCAATTACGGGGTCATTAGTT
CATAGCCCATATATGGAGTTCCGCGTTACATAACTTACGGTAAATGGCCCGCCTGGCTGACCGCCCAACG
ACCCCCGCCCATTGACGTCAATAATGACGTATGTTCCCATAGTAACGCCAATAGGCACTTTCCATTGACG
TCAATGGGTGGAGTATTTACGGTAAACTGCCCACTTGGCAGTACATCAAGTGTATCATATGCCAAGTACG
CCCCCTATTGACGTCAATGACGGTAAATGGCCCGCCTGGCATTATGCCCAGTACATGACCTTATGGCACT
TTCCTACTTGGCAGTACATCTACGTATTAGTCATGGCTATTACCATGGGGCAGAGCGCACATGGCCCACA
GTGCCCGAGAAGTTGGGGGGAGGGGTCGGCAATTGAACCGGTGCCTAGAGAAGGTGGCGCGGGGTAAACT
GGGAAAGTGATGTCGTGTACTGGCTCCGCCTTTTTCCCGAGGGTGGGGGAGAACCGTATATAAGTGCAGT
AGTCGCCGTGAACGTTCTTTTTCGCAACGGGTTTGCCGCCAGAACACAGGTGTCGTGACGCGGGATCCGC
CACCATGGATTACAAAGACGATGACGATAAGATGTCTAGACTGGACAAGAGCAAAGTCATAAACTCTGCT
CTGGAATTACTCAATGGAGTCGGTATCGAAGGCCTGACGACAAGGAAACTCGCTCAAAAGCTGGGAGTTG
AGCAGCCTACCCTGTACTGGCACGTGAAGAACAAGCGGGCCCTGCTCGATGCCCTGCCAATCGAGATGCT
GGACAGGCATCATACCCACTCCTGCCCCCTGGAAGGCGAGTCATGGCAAGACTTTCTGCGGAACAACGCC
AAGTCATACCGCTGTGCTCTCCTCTCACATCGTGACGGGGCTAAAGTGCATCTCGGCACCCGCCCAACAG
AGAAACAGTACGAAACCCTGGAAAATCAGCTCGCGTTCCTGTGTCAGCAAGGCTTCTCCCTGGAGAACGC
ACTGTACGCTCTGTCCGCCGTGGGCCACTTTACACTGGGCTGCGTATTGGAGGAACAGGAGCATCAAGTA
GCAAAAGAGGAAAGAGAGACACCTACCACCGATTCTATGCCCCCACTTCTGAAACAAGCAATTGAGCTGT
TCGACCGGCAGGGAGCCGAACCTGCCTTCCTTTTCGGCCTGGAACTAATCATATGTGGCCTGGAGAAACA
GCTAAAGTGCGAAAGCGGCGGGCCGACCGACGCCCTTGACGATTTTGACTTAGACATGCTCCCAGCCGAT
GCCCTTGACGACTTTGACCTTGATATGCTGCCTGCTGACGCTCTTGACGATTTTGACCTTGACATGCTCC
CCGGGGGCAGCGGCGCCACCAACTTCAGCCTGCTGAAGCAGGCCGGCGACGTGGAGGAGAACCCCGGCCC
CATGACGGAATATAAGCCCACTGTTAGGCTCGCTACCCGTGACGATGTACCACGGGCTGTCCGAACACTT
GCCGCAGCATTTGCAGATTATCCAGCGACCCGCCATACCGTAGATCCGGACAGACACATAGAGAGGGTAA
CTGAGTTGCAAGAGCTGTTTCTTACGCGCGTGGGTCTGGACATTGGTAAAGTTTGGGTTGCGGACGATGG
TGCCGCAGTTGCGGTCTGGACTACTCCGGAAAGCGTCGAAGCCGGCGCAGTGTTCGCGGAAATAGGTCCG
CGGATGGCCGAGCTGTCAGGGAGTAGGTTGGCGGCACAACAGCAAATGGAGGGCTTGCTGGCTCCTCATA
GACCAAAGGAGCCTGCGTGGTTTCTTGCCACTGTCGGTGTCAGCCCAGATCACCAAGGTAAAGGTTTGGG
AAGCGCTGTCGTTCTTCCTGGTGTTGAGGCCGCGGAACGGGCTGGCGTGCCGGCGTTCCTCGAAACCAGT
GCTCCCCGGAATCTTCCTTTTTACGAGCGACTGGGCTTCACAGTTACCGCTGACGTGGAGGTTCCTGAGG
GCCCACGAACGTGGTGCATGACCAGAAAACCTGGCGCATGAATCTCCAGAGGATCATAATCAGCCATACC
ACATTTGTAGAGGTTTTACTTGCTTTAAAAAACCTCCCACACCTCCCCCTGAACCTGAAACATAAAATGA
ATGCAATTGTTGTTGTTAACTTGTTTATTGCAGCTTATAATGGTTACAAATAAAGCAATAGCATCACAAA
TTTCACAAATAAAGCATTTTTTTCACTGCTAAAAGTTTTGTTACTTTATAGAAGAAATTTTGAGTTTTTG
TTTTTTTTTAATAAATAAATAAACATAAATAAATTGTTTGTTGAATTTATTATTAGTATGTAAGTGTAAA
TATAATAAAACTTAATATCTATTCAAATTAATAAATAAACCTCGATATACAGACCGATAAAACACATGCG
TCAATTTTACGCATGATTATCTTTAACGTACGTCACAATATGATTATCTTTCTAGGGTTAAGTCGACCTT
GGCGTAATCATGGTCATAGCTGTTTCCTGTGTGAAATTGTTATCCGCTCACAATTCCACACAACATACGA
GCCGGAAGCATAAAGTGTAAAGCCTGGGGTGCCTAATGAGTGAGCTAACTCACATTAATTGCGTTGCGCT
CACTGCCCGCTTTCCAGTCGGGAAACCTGTCGTGCCAGCTGCATTAATGAATCGGCCAACGCGCGGGGAG
AGGCGGTTTGCGTTGCGCTCACTGCCCGCTTTCCAGTCGGGAAACCTGTCGTGCCAGCTGCATTAATGAA
TCGGCCAACGCGCGGTGAGAGGCGGTTTGCGTATTGGGCGCTCATCCGCTTCCTCGCTCACTGACTCGCT
GCGCTCGGTCGTTCGGCTGCGGCGAGCGGTATCAGCTCACTCAAAGGCGGTAATACGGTTATCCACAGAA
TCAGGGGATAACGCAGGAAAGAACATGTGAGCAAAAGGCCAGCAAAAGGCCAGGAACCGTAAAAAGGCCG
CGTTGCTGGCGTTTTTCCATAGGCTCCGCCCCCCTGACGAGCATCACAAAAATCGACGCTCAAGTCAGAG
GTGGCGAAACCCGACAGGACTATAAAGATACCAGGCGTTTCCCCCTGGAAGCTCCCTCGTGCGCTCTCCT
GTTCCGACCCTGCCGCTTACCGGATACCTGTCCGCCTTTCTCCCTTCGGGAAGCGTGGCGCTTTCTCATA
GCTCACGCTGTAGGTATCTCAGTTCGGTGTAGGTCGTTCGCTCCAAGCTGGGCTGTGTGCACGAACCCCC
CGTTCAGCCCGACCGCTGCGCCTTATCCGGTAACTATCGTCTTGAGTCCAACCCGGTAAGACACGACTTA
TCGCCACTGGCAGCAGCCACTGGTAACAGGATTAGCAGAGCGAGGTATGTAGGCGGTGCTACAGAGTTCT
TGAAGTGGTGGCCTAACTACGGCTACACTAGAAGAACAGTATTTGGTATCTGCGCTCTGCTGAAGCCAGT
TACCTTCGGAAAAAGAGTTGGTAGCTCTTGATCCGGCAAACAAACCACCGCTGGTAGCGGTGGTTTTTTT
GTTTGCAAGCAGCAGATTACGCGCAGAAAAAAAGGATCTCAAGAAGATCCTTTGATCTTTTCTACGGGGT
CTGACGCTCAGTGGAACGAAAACTCACGTTAAGGGATTTTGGTCATGAGATTATCAAAAAGGATCTTCAC
CTAGATCCTTTTAAATTAAAAATGAAGTTTTAAATCAATCTAAAGTATATATGAGTAAACTTGGTCTGAC
AGTTACCAATGCTTAATCAGTGAGGCACCTATCTCAGCGATCTGTCTATTTCGTTCATCCATAGTTGCCT
GACTCCCCGTCGTGTAGATAACTACGATACGGGAGGGCTTACCATCTGGCCCCAGTGCTGCAATGATACC
GCGTGAACCACGCTCACCGGCTCCAGATTTATCAGCAATAAACCAGCCAGCCGGAAGGGCCGAGCGCAGA
AGTGGTCCTGCAACTTTATCCGCCTCCATCCAGTCTATTAATTGTTGCCGGGAAGCTAGAGTAAGTAGTT
CGCCAGTTAATAGTTTGCGCAACGTTGTTGCCATTGCTACAGGCATCGTGGTGTCACGCTCGTCGTTTGG
TATGGCTTCATTCAGCTCCGGTTCCCAACGATCAAGGCGAGTTACATGATCCCCCATGTTGTGCAAAAAA
GCGGTTAGCTCCTTCGGTCCTCCGATCGTTGTCAGAAGTAAGTTGGCCGCAGTGTTATCACTCATGGTTA
TGGCAGCACTGCATAATTCTCTTACTGTCATGCCATCCGTAAGATGCTTTTCTGTGACTGGTGAGTACTC
AACCAAGTCATTCTGAGAATAGTGTATGCGGCGACCGAGTTGCTCTTGCCCGGCGTCAATACGGGATAAT
ACCGCGCCACATAGCAGAACTTTAAAAGTGCTCATCATTGGAAAACGTTCTTCGGGGCGAAAACTCTCAA
GGATCTTACCGCTGTTGAGATCCAGTTCGATGTAACCCACTCGTGCACCCAACTGATCTTCAGCATCTTT
TACTTTCACCAGCGTTTCTGGGTGAGCAAAAACAGGAAGGCAAAATGCCGCAAAAAAGGGAATAAGGGCG
ACACGGAAATGTTGAATACTCATACTCTTCCTTTTTCAATATTATTGAAGCATTTATCAGGGTTATTGTC
TCATGAGCGGATACATATTTGAATGTATTTAGAAAAATAAACAAATAGGGGTTCCGCGCACATTTCCCCG
AAAAGTGCCACCTGACGTCTAAGAAACCATTATTATCATGACATTAACCTATAAAAATAGGCGTATCACG
AGGCCCTTTCGAACTCGCGTGTTTCGGTGATGACGGTGAAAACCTCTGACACATGCAGCTCCCGGAGACA
TGGTCACAGCTTGTCTGTAAGCGGATGCCGGGAGCAGACAAGCCCGTCAGGGCGCGTCAGCGGGTGTTGG
CGGGTGTCGGGGCTGGCTTAACTATGCGGCATCAGAGCAGATTGTACTGAGAGTGCACCATATGCGGTGT
GAAATACCGCACAGATGCGTAAGGAGAAAATACCGCATCAGGCGCCATTCGCCATTCAGGCTGCGCAACT
GTTGGGAAGGGCGATCGGTGCGGGCCTCTTCGCTATTACGCCAGCTGGCGAAAGGGGGATGTGCTGCAAG
GCGATTAAGTTGGGTAACGCCAGGGTTTTCCCAGTCACGACGTTGTAAAACGACGGCCAGTGAATTCTTA
ACCCTAGAAAGATAGTCTGCGTAAAATTGACGCATGCATTCTTGAAATATTGCTCTCTCTTTCTAAATAG
CGCGAATCCGTCGCTGTGCATTTAGGACATCTCAGTCGCCGCTTGGAGCTCCCGTGAGGCGTGCTTGTCA
ATGCGGTAAGTGTCACTGATTTTGAACTATAACGACCGCGTGAGTCAAAATGACGCATGATTATCTTTTA
CGTGACTTTTAAGATTTAACTCATACGATAATTATATTGTTATTTCATGTTCTACTTACGTGATAACTTA
TTATATATATATTTTCTTGTTATAGATAACTTGTTTATTGCAGCTTATAATGGTTACAAATAAGGCAATA
GCATCACAAATTTCACAAATAAGGCATTTTTTTCACTGCATTCTAGTTTTGGTTTGTCCAAACTCATCAA
TGTATCTTATCATGTCTGGATCGCGGAGAAAGCGGCCGCAATATGTCTAAAGATCTCATTCATAGTTCTT
GCTCAGTGGCCTACTTGCTATTTCTAGCTCTAAAACTCAACGATGGGTTTATGAAGGATCATTTATCTTT
CACTGCGGACTATGGTGAGTGACATCTTCTGAGTATTTCTCATTACTAAGCGTAATCTGGAACATCGTAT
GGGTATACCACTTTGTACAAGAAAGCTGGGTTCACCACTGCAGGGGGCCGATGTCAGCTCCCAGCTCCTC
TTCCTTTAGCTGGAAGGGCTTCACTGGCCACTTCACCCTGATGATGGGCTCCACGTGGTCCTGAAGGCGG
TGCCGCTTCATATGGGCATTTCGACTCTTGATCTTGTCAAACACCCTTTCACACTCTCTGCATGGAAAAA
TGCCCTGGCTCTCTGCACTTCCCAACAGCTCGGGGGTCCGCTTGGAGCCTGCATTTGGGCTGGAGCTGAG
GATGGACTCCCTCCTATAACTCTTGGTCTTTAACTTGGGAGTTGGATGGTGGCTGGGTCTCTCCCGAGGG
CTGCATGGGACCTTTTCCTCTGTCCTTTCCACTTCCTCCGGCTCTCTCTTGACCCTCTTTTCTAGCCCTG
GGGCTCGGCCACAGTCAAACTTGATCATTTTTTTCCAGATGTAATAATACTCAACGCACTGAGCTACCGT
CTTTGTCTGGATCATCTTGTGTATCAAGTAGAAGTCCTTCTTGTGGGCATAGAACGCCTTCTTAAAAAGC
CTCTTCTCTATAGGGGTCCAGACGTCTGAACCTGTGTAGCGATAGTCAGCGAGCAGGTGTGTCCGTGGCT
TGTGGGGCCCTCGGAGCAGAAGAGTCTCCAGGGCGACCTGAACGTTGCCCTGAGCCTCGTGCAGGCAGTG
CAGAGCGAGCTCCAGGTTGGTGCCCCCTCCTGGCATCACGCTGGAGCATGCCACATTGCAGAGCTCGGTC
ACTCTATCCTGTGTCTCTGAGCTGATCATCATATCTCCCCATGGCTTCCAGACCAGAGAAGCTACATGCT
CGTCAGTTCCAGCCAGGGATCTCTCCTGGAGTTCCGGGATCTCTGCCTGAAACCGGCTTCCTATATTGAT
ATGTGGCTCAATGCTGATTTTGGTGTCATCCTTCACCACACAGATGCCAAAGGACCCATCCACTTGATCG
AGCATGGAGCTGATGAGCTGGTCAGGGCTGGCCTGAGTGGACGTGGAACAGAGGGTGTTGAAGTACACCC
CAGAGCCCTCCCGGATGGGGCTGAGCATTGGGGGTGGTGTGTAGGGGGAGCACTGGAATAAGCCCTTCAG
GAGGCAGTCCACCAGGAACATGGGTGACCGCAGGCGGCTCTGGTGGCATCCTGCAGGGCCAGGCTCCCCA
GCCGTGGAGGGTGGGGGCCGCTTCTTCCGCTTTCTCTGCTGGCTGCTCTCCTTGCTGTCTCGCTCCTCCC
CGTCTTTCTCTTGTCCCATGGCCATGCTCCCTATGTGTCGGGTCACTGGAACCACGGGGATCGATTGGGG
GACCACCAAAGGGGCTGCAGCTGTGGGGTCCAAGGGCTTCTTGGTTCCTGGGGGACTATGCCTGTCCCCT
TCTGGCCTCAGCACCTGTCTTAGCGGCTTGCAAAACTCTGTGCCAAACACCTGCGGTTCCTGCTTCCCTC
GAGGTGACGGCCACTGGTCGCTGTGAAAACACATGTGGCTGCTCAGCCCTTTCTCCGTATAAAACATCTG
GCTGCAGTTCTTGCAGACAAAAGTGCTCCTGGGCTTCGTCCAGTCTGTGGGACTGCCGTTTTGCTGGTTA
CCTCTGCCTGCCACATTCTCTTCCTTCACCGGATGGGGGAGCCTGTAGATGTTTCCACCCTGGATTCTGC
TGAATATTGTCAGCTTGGACTTGGAGGGATCTGCCGGGGGCCCGGCCGATGAGAAGGAGGCCATGGCTAC
CTGGCTCGGAGAAGCCGCACAGCACATATCCATCTTCGCCTTCTCTTTCCGGAAGCCGGAGAATCGCGGG
GCCCTGGGGTTGCCCAAGAGCCGGTAGCCTCCACCCCGGGAGCAGGCTGGGCCCTTTTCACCTTTTGTGA
TCCTTGAAGCCGCGCCATTCTCGGCTGGGGCCTGCTTCCCTGGCAGCGAGGCTCCTGGTGGCTCCTCCCC
ACCTAACTGGGTCTGCCGTTGGCCTGTGGAGGGGAAGATGTCCTCCAGGTCCAAGGTCCCTTTAGAGGAT
CGCAGCTGCTTGGCCAGAGAAGAGATGTCTGGATTCCTGGAAGGGTCCAGAGACGGTGCTGCAAGGGGCG
TTGGAACCGCGGCCACTTTCAGTCC
